>Addgene plasmid #152449 | pGBW-m4134138 | depositor full sequence | sequence record 295461 | Full Sequence
CACCATG
[417 nt withheld, positions 8-424]
GAAAACCTTTACTTTCAGTCGCACCATCACCATCACCATTAAGCTAGCTTGACTGACTGAGATACAGCGT
ACCTTCAGCTCACAGACATGATAAGATACATTGATGAGTTTGGACAAACCACAACTAGAATGCAGTGAAA
AAAATGCTTTATTTGTGAAATTTGTGATGCTATTGCTTTATTTGTAACCATTATAAGCTGCAATAAACAA
GTTAACAACAACAATTGCATTCATTTTATGTTTCAGGTTCAGGGGGAGGTGTGGGAGGTTTTTTAAAGCA
AGTAAAACCTCTACAAATGTGGTATTGGCCCATCTCTATCGGTATCGTAGCATAACCCCTTGGGGCCTCT
AAACGGGTCTTGAGGGGTTTTTTGTGCCCCTCGGGCCGGATTGCTATCTACCGGCATTGGCGCAGAAAAA
AATGCCTGATGCGACGCTGCGCGTCTTATACTCCCACATATGCCAGATTCAGCAACGGATACGGCTTCCC
CAACTTGCCCACTTCCATACGTGTCCTCCTTACCAGAAATTTATCCTTAAGGTCGTCAGCTATCCTGCAG
GCGATCTCTCGATTTCGATCAAGACATTCCTTTAATGGTCTTTTCTGGACACCACTAGGGGTCAGAAGTA
GTTCATCAAACTTTCTTCCCTCCCTAATCTCATTGGTTACCTTGGGCTATCGAAACTTAATTAACCAGTC
AAGTCAGCTACTTGGCGAGATCGACTTGTCTGGGTTTCGACTACGCTCAGAATTGCGTCAGTCAAGTTCG
ATCTGGTCCTTGCTATTGCACCCGTTCTCCGATTACGAGTTTCATTTAAATCATGTGAGCAAAAGGCCAG
CAAAAGGCCAGGAACCGTAAAAAGGCCGCGTTGCTGGCGTTTTTCCATAGGCTCCGCCCCCCTGACGAGC
ATCACAAAAATCGACGCTCAAGTCAGAGGTGGCGAAACCCGACAGGACTATAAAGATACCAGGCGTTTCC
CCCTGGAAGCTCCCTCGTGCGCTCTCCTGTTCCGACCCTGCCGCTTACCGGATACCTGTCCGCCTTTCTC
CCTTCGGGAAGCGTGGCGCTTTCTCATAGCTCACGCTGTAGGTATCTCAGTTCGGTGTAGGTCGTTCGCT
CCAAGCTGGGCTGTGTGCACGAACCCCCCGTTCAGCCCGACCGCTGCGCCTTATCCGGTAACTATCGTCT
TGAGTCCAACCCGGTAAGACACGACTTATCGCCACTGGCAGCAGCCACTGGTAACAGGATTAGCAGAGCG
AGGTATGTAGGCGGTGCTACAGAGTTCTTGAAGTGGTGGCCTAACTACGGCTACACTAGAAGAACAGTAT
TTGGTATCTGCGCTCTGCTGAAGCCAGTTACCTTCGGAAAAAGAGTTGGTAGCTCTTGATCCGGCAAACA
AACCACCGCTGGTAGCGGTGGTTTTTTTGTTTGCAAGCAGCAGATTACGCGCAGAAAAAAAGGATCTCAA
GAAGATCCTTTGATCTTTTCTACGGGGTCTGACGCTCAGTGGAACGAAAACTCACGTTAAGGGATTTTGG
TCATGAGATTATCAAAAAGGATCTTCACCTAGATCCTTTTAAATTAAAAATGAAGTTTTAAATCAATCTA
AAGTATATATGAGTAAACTTGGTCTGACAGTTACCAATGCTTAATCAGTGAGGCACCTATCTCAGCGATC
TGTCTATTTCGTTCATCCATAGTTGCATTTAAATTTCCGAACTCTCCAAGGCCCTCGTCGGAAAATCTTC
AAACCTTTCGTCCGATCCATCTTGCAGGCTACCTCTCGAACGAACTATCGCAAGTCTCTTGGCCGGCCTT
GCGCCTTGGCTATTGCTTGGCAGCGCCTATCGCCAGGTATTACTCCAATCCCGAATATCCGAGATCGGGA
TCACCCGAGAGAAGTTCAACCTACATCCTCAATCCCGATCTATCCGAGATCCGAGGAATATCGAAATCGG
GGCGCGCCTGGTGTACCGAGAACGATCCTCTCAGTGCGAGTCTCGACGATCCATATCGTTGCTTGGCAGT
CAGCCAGTCGGAATCCAGCTTGGGACCCAGGAAGTCCAATCGTCAGATATTGTACTCAAGCCTGGTCACG
GCAGCGTACCGATCTGTTTAAACCTAGATATTGATAGTCTGATCGGTCAACGTATAATCGAGTCCTAGCT
TTTGCAAACATCTATCAAGAGACAGGATCAGCAGGAGGCTTTCGCATGAGTATTCAACATTTCCGTGTCG
CCCTTATTCCCTTTTTTGCGGCATTTTGCCTTCCTGTTTTTGCTCACCCAGAAACGCTGGTGAAAGTAAA
AGATGCTGAAGATCAGTTGGGTGCGCGAGTGGGTTACATCGAACTGGATCTCAACAGCGGTAAGATCCTT
GAGAGTTTTCGCCCCGAAGAACGCTTTCCAATGATGAGCACTTTTAAAGTTCTGCTATGTGGCGCGGTAT
TATCCCGTATTGACGCCGGGCAAGAGCAACTCGGTCGCCGCATACACTATTCTCAGAATGACTTGGTTGA
GTATTCACCAGTCACAGAAAAGCATCTTACGGATGGCATGACAGTAAGAGAATTATGCAGTGCTGCCATA
ACCATGAGTGATAACACTGCGGCCAACTTACTTCTGACAACGATTGGAGGACCGAAGGAGCTAACCGCTT
TTTTGCACAACATGGGGGATCATGTAACTCGCCTTGATCGTTGGGAACCGGAGCTGAATGAAGCCATACC
AAACGACGAGCGTGACACCACGATGCCTGTAGCAATGGCAACAACCTTGCGTAAACTATTAACTGGCGAA
CTACTTACTCTAGCTTCCCGGCAACAGTTGATAGACTGGATGGAGGCGGATAAAGTTGCAGGACCACTTC
TGCGCTCGGCCCTTCCGGCTGGCTGGTTTATTGCTGATAAATCTGGAGCCGGTGAGCGTGGGTCTCGCGG
TATCATTGCAGCACTGGGGCCAGATGGTAAGCCCTCCCGTATCGTAGTTATCTACACGACGGGGAGTCAG
GCAACTATGGATGAACGAAATAGACAGATCGCTGAGATAGGTGCCTCACTGATTAAGCATTGGTAACCGA
TTCTAGGTGCATTGGCGCAGAAAAAAATGCCTGATGCGACGCTGCGCGTCTTATACTCCCACATATGCCA
GATTCAGCAACGGATACGGCTTCCCCAACTTGCCCACTTCCATACGTGTCCTCCTTACCAGAAATTTATC
CTTAAGATCCCGAATCGTTTAAACTCGACTCTGGCTCTATCGAATCTCCGTCGTTTCGAGCTTACGCGAA
CAGCCGTGGCGCTCATTTGCTCGTCGGGCATCGAATCTCGTCAGCTATCGTCAGCTTACCTTTTTGGCAG
CGATCGCGGCTCCCGACATCTTGGACCATTAGCTCCACAGGTATCTTCTTCCCTCTAGTGGTCATAACAG
CAGCTTCAGCTACCTCTCAATTCAAAAAACCCCTCAAGACCCGTTTAGAGGCCCCAAGGGGTTATGCTAT
CAATCGTTGCGTTACACACACAAAAAACCAACACACATCCATCTTCGATGGATAGCGATTTTATTATCTA
ACTGCTGATCGAGTGTAGCCAGATCTAGTAATCAATTACGGGGTCATTAGTTCATAGCCCATATATGGAG
TTCCGCGTTACATAACTTACGGTAAATGGCCCGCCTGGCTGACCGCCCAACGACCCCCGCCCATTGACGT
CAATAATGACGTATGTTCCCATAGTAACGCCAATAGGGACTTTCCATTGACGTCAATGGGTGGAGTATTT
ACGGTAAACTGCCCACTTGGCAGTACATCAAGTGTATCATATGCCAAGTACGCCCCCTATTGACGTCAAT
GACGGTAAATGGCCCGCCTGGCATTATGCCCAGTACATGACCTTATGGGACTTTCCTACTTGGCAGTACA
TCTACGTATTAGTCATCGCTATTACCATGCTGATGCGGTTTTGGCAGTACATCAATGGGCGTGGATAGCG
GTTTGACTCACGGGGATTTCCAAGTCTCCACCCCATTGACGTCAATGGGAGTTTGTTTTGGCACCAAAAT
CAACGGGACTTTCCAAAATGTCGTAACAACTCCGCCCCATTGACGCAAATGGGCGGTAGGCGTGTACGGT
GGGAGGTCTATATAAGCAGAGCTGGTTTAGTGAACCGTCAGATCAGATCTTTGTCGATCCTACCATCCAC
TCGACACACCCGCCAGCGGCCGC
Features (pLannotate 1.2.2; 17 found; start..end, strand, type, name):
    446..463     +  CDS            6xHis: 6xHis affinity tag
    516..637     -  polyA_signal   SV40 poly(A) signal: SV40 polyadenylation signal
    660..729     -  CDS            large T antigen (fragment): large T antigen from SV40 (simian virus 40)
    752..798     +  terminator     T7 terminator: transcription terminator for bacteriophage T7 RNA polymerase
    828..964     +  terminator     rrnG terminator: transcription terminator from the E. coli ribosomal RNA rrnG operon (Albrechtsen et al., 1991)
   1009..1080    +  misc_feature   3' β-globin insulator: insulator downstream of the human β-globin locus (Farrell et al., 2002)
   1306..1894    -  rep_origin     ori: high-copy-number ColE1/pMB1/pBR322/pUC origin of replication
   2066..2130    -  CDS            bla(M) (fragment): β-lactamase lacking the signal sequence; bla(M); allows cytosolic expression of β-lactamase
   2640..3500    +  CDS            AmpR: β-lactamase; bla; confers resistance to ampicillin, carbenicillin, and related antibiotics
   3513..3649    +  terminator     rrnG terminator: transcription terminator from the E. coli ribosomal RNA rrnG operon (Albrechtsen et al., 1991)
   3801..3872    +  misc_feature   5' β-globin insulator: insulator upstream of the human β-globin locus (Farrell et al., 2002)
   3877..3923    -  terminator     T7 terminator: transcription terminator for bacteriophage T7 RNA polymerase
   3941..3989    -  polyA_signal   poly(A) signal: synthetic polyadenylation signal
   4070..4373    +  enhancer       CMV enhancer: human cytomegalovirus immediate early enhancer
   4446..4463    -  promoter       CMV promoter (fragment): human cytomegalovirus (CMV) immediate early promoter
   4526..4577    +  promoter       CMVd2 promoter: truncated human cytomegalovirus (CMV) immediate early promoter that yields moderately reduced expression relative to the full-length promoter
   4643..424     +  CDS            R1A_SARS2 (fragment) (across the origin) (sequence partly withheld): Experimental evidence at protein level: Swiss-Prot protein existence level 1. [Non-structural protein 10]: Plays a pivotal role in viral transcription by stimulating both nsp14 3'-5' exoribonuclease and nsp16 2'-O-methyltransferase activities. Therefore plays an essential role in viral mRNAs cap methylation. From Severe acute respiratory syndrome coronavirus 2 (2019-nCoV) (SARS-CoV-2).
