[The description below was written by a language model from this plasmid's Addgene catalogue record and pLannotate feature annotations shown in this document.]
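Description:
pGBW-m4134138 is a mammalian expression plasmid built on the pTwist_CMV_6 backbone for producing wild-type SARS-CoV-2 non-structural protein 10 (nsp10), a mature cleavage product of the viral ORF1ab polyprotein. It is propagated in E. coli as a high-copy plasmid through a ColE1/pUC-type origin and selected with ampicillin via the AmpR β-lactamase gene. The annotated sequence totals about 4.6 kb, consistent with the stated backbone plus a roughly 0.4 kb insert. No mammalian selection marker is annotated, so the plasmid appears suited to transient transfection rather than stable line selection.

The nsp10 coding sequence spans the numbering origin of the circular record and lies directly downstream of the human cytomegalovirus immediate-early enhancer and promoter elements, which drive strong constitutive transcription in mammalian cells. The reading frame continues into a backbone-encoded C-terminal tag described as a TEV-cleavable 6xHis. The 6xHis segment is annotated just after the insert, whereas the TEV site itself is not separately annotated. This arrangement allows metal-affinity purification or detection, followed by protease removal of the tag. An SV40 polyadenylation signal follows the cassette. The expression unit is flanked by 5' and 3' β-globin insulator elements, and by T7 and rrnG transcription terminators plus a synthetic poly(A) signal upstream of the enhancer. These parts are presumably intended to shield the cassette from read-through transcription originating in the bacterial backbone.

nsp10 acts as a cofactor that stimulates the nsp14 exoribonuclease and nsp16 2'-O-methyltransferase activities involved in viral RNA proofreading and cap methylation. The plasmid is therefore suited to expressing and purifying nsp10 from mammalian cells for biochemical, interaction or structural studies.
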