Addgene plasmid #152449: pGBW-m4134138
Purpose: Mammalian expression plasmid for SARS-CoV-2 nsp10
Depositing lab: Ginkgo Bioworks & Benjie Chen. Depositing organization: Ginkgo Bioworks.
Backbone
  Vector backbone: pTwist_CMV_6
  Backbone size w/o insert (bp): 4180
  Vector type: Mammalian Expression
Growth in bacteria
  Bacterial resistance: Ampicillin, 100 μg/mL
  Growth temperature: 37°C
  Growth strain: DH5alpha
  Copy number: High Copy
Gene/Insert
  Gene/Insert name: SARS-CoV-2 nsp10
  Species: Severe acute respiratory syndrome coronavirus 2
  Insert size (bp): 416
  Mutation: wt
  Entrez Gene: ORF1ab (a.k.a. GU280_gp01)
  Promoter: CMV
  Tag / fusion protein: Cleavable TEV;6xHis-003 (C terminal on backbone)
  Cloning method: Unknown
Resource information
  A portion of this plasmid was derived from a plasmid made by: GinkgoBioworks
Depositor comments: NCBI reference sequence: YP_009725306.1
How to cite: pGBW-m4134138 was a gift from Ginkgo Bioworks & Benjie Chen (Addgene plasmid # 152449 ; http://n2t.net/addgene:152449 ; RRID:Addgene_152449)
